>Addgene plasmid #147897 | pT7-EGFP-C1-HsNot1iso1-del1097-1110-IKGRQtoDSYAA-shRNAres_W | depositor full sequence | sequence record 290344 | Full Sequence
TAGTTATTAATAGTAATCAATTACGGGGTCATTAGTTCATAGCCCATATATGGAGTTCCGCGTTACATAA
CTTACGGTAAATGGCCCGCCTGGCTGACCGCCCAACGACCCCCGCCCATTGACGTCAATAATGACGTATG
TTCCCATAGTAACGCCAATAGGGACTTTCCATTGACGTCAATGGGTGGAGTATTTACGGTAAACTGCCCA
CTTGGCAGTACATCAAGTGTATCATATGCCAAGTACGCCCCCTATTGACGTCAATGACGGTAAATGGCCC
GCCTGGCATTATGCCCAGTACATGACCTTATGGGACTTTCCTACTTGGCAGTACATCTACGTATTAGTCA
TCGCTATTACCATGGTGATGCGGTTTTGGCAGTACATCAATGGGCGTGGATAGCGGTTTGACTCACGGGG
ATTTCCAAGTCTCCACCCCATTGACGTCAATGGGAGTTTGTTTTGGCACCAAAATCAACGGGACTTTCCA
AAATGTCGTAACAACTCCGCCCCATTGACGCAAATGGGCGGTAGGCGTGTACGGTGGGAGGTCTATATAA
GCAGAGCTCTCTGGCTAACTAGAGAACCCACTGCTTACTGGCTTATCGAAATTAATACGACTCACTATAG
GGAGACCCAAGCTCTAGCGCTACCGGTCGCCACCATGGTGAGCAAGGGCGAGGAGCTGTTCACCGGGGTG
GTGCCCATCCTGGTCGAGCTGGACGGCGACGTAAACGGCCACAAGTTCAGCGTGTCCGGCGAGGGCGAGG
GCGATGCCACCTACGGCAAGCTGACCCTGAAGTTCATCTGCACCACCGGCAAGCTGCCCGTGCCCTGGCC
CACCCTCGTGACCACCCTGACCTACGGCGTGCAGTGCTTCAGCCGCTACCCCGACCACATGAAGCAGCAC
GACTTCTTCAAGTCCGCCATGCCCGAAGGCTACGTCCAGGAGCGCACCATCTTCTTCAAGGACGACGGCA
ACTACAAGACCCGCGCCGAGGTGAAGTTCGAGGGCGACACCCTGGTGAACCGCATCGAGCTGAAGGGCAT
CGACTTCAAGGAGGACGGCAACATCCTGGGGCACAAGCTGGAGTACAACTACAACAGCCACAACGTCTAT
ATCATGGCCGACAAGCAGAAGAACGGCATCAAGGTGAACTTCAAGATCCGCCACAACATCGAGGACGGCA
GCGTGCAGCTCGCCGACCACTACCAGCAGAACACCCCCATCGGCGACGGCCCCGTGCTGCTGCCCGACAA
CCACTACCTGAGCACCCAGTCCGCCCTGAGCAAAGACCCCAACGAGAAGCGCGATCACATGGTCCTGCTG
GAGTTCGTGACCGCCGCCGGGATCACTCTCGGCATGGACGAGCTGTACAAGTCCGGACTCAGATCTCGAG
CTATGAATCTTGACTCGCTCTCGCTGGCCTTGTCTCAAATCAGCTACCTGGTGGACAATTTAACCAAGAA
AAATTACCGAGCCAGCCAGCAGGAAATACAGCATATTGTGAATCGGCACGGTCCTGAGGCAGACAGGCAT
TTATTACGCTGCCTATTTTCGCATGTGGATTTCAGTGGCGATGGTAAAAGCAGTGGCAAAGATTTCCATC
AGACTCAGTTTCTGATTCAGGAGTGTGCGTTGCTGATTACAAAGCCAAATTTTATCTCGACGCTGTCCTA
TGCCATTGATAATCCATTGCACTATCAGAAGAGTTTAAAGCCTGCACCCCACTTATTTGCCCAGCTGAGT
AAAGTGCTCAAATTAAGCAAAGTACAAGAGGTAATTTTTGGCCTTGCCCTGTTGAATTCTTCCAGCTCAG
ATCTTAGAGGTTTCGCTGCCCAGTTTATCAAACAGAAGCTTCCAGATCTTCTGCGTTCTTACATTGACGC
AGACGTCAGTGGAAATCAAGAAGGTGGCTTCCAAGATATAGCAATAGAGGTCCTACACCTCCTCCTCTCC
CATCTCCTCTTTGGGCAGAAGGGAGCCTTTGGAGTTGGACAAGAACAGATAGACGCTTTTCTTAAGACGC
TGCGCAGAGATTTTCCCCAAGAACGCTGTCCCGTGGTGCTCGCACCACTTTTATACCCTGAAAAACGGGA
CATTCTAATGGACAGGATCCTGCCTGATTCCGGAGGGGTAGCTAAAACCATGATGGAGAGCTCTTTGGCT
GATTTCATGCAAGAAGTAGGCTATGGCTTTTGTGCAAGTATTGAAGAATGTCGCAATATAATCGTGCAGT
TTGGTGTTCGGGAGGTCACAGCTGCCCAGGTTGCAAGGGTTTTGGGAATGATGGCTCGAACTCATTCAGG
ATTAACAGATGGCATTCCATTACAGAGTATTTCTGCTCCGGGCAGTGGGATCTGGAGTGATGGGAAAGAT
AAAAGTGATGGAGCACAGGCACACACATGGAATGTAGAAGTCTTGATTGACGTTCTTAAAGAACTGAATC
CAAGTTTGAATTTCAAGGAAGTAACTTATGAACTGGACCATCCTGGATTTCAAATTCGTGACAGTAAAGG
ACTTCATAATGTGGTTTATGGCATTCAGAGGGGTTTGGGTATGGAAGTGTTCCCAGTAGACCTCATATAT
AGACCTTGGAAACATGCTGAAGGCCAGCTCTCCTTCATCCAGCACTCACTAATCAATCCAGAGATCTTCT
GTTTTGCTGACTATCCCTGTCATACTGTTGCCACTGATATTCTGAAAGCACCACCAGAGGATGACAATCG
AGAAATTGCCACATGGAAGAGCTTGGATTTGATTGAATCTCTGCTGAGGCTTGCAGAGGTTGGGCAGTAT
GAGCAAGTCAAACAGCTCTTCAGCTTCCCTATCAAACACTGTCCAGACATGCTGGTATTGGCCTTACTAC
AAATTAACACCTCTTGGCATACCTTGCGCCATGAACTTATCTCCACTCTGATGCCAATTTTCCTTGGAAA
CCATCCTAACTCAGCTATTATTTTGCACTATGCATGGCATGGGCAGGGACAGTCTCCCTCAATTCGCCAA
CTTATCATGCATGCAATGGCAGAATGGTACATGAGAGGGGAGCAGTATGATCAGGCCAAATTGTCTCGAA
TACTTGATGTGGCCCAGGACTTGAAGGCCTTGTCAATGCTGCTAAATGGTACTCCATTTGCCTTTGTTAT
TGACCTTGCTGCACTTGCTTCACGTCGTGAATACCTCAAACTTGATAAGTGGCTCACAGATAAAATTCGA
GAGCATGGGGAGCCTTTTATCCAGGCGTGTATGACTTTTTTAAAGAGACGGTGTCCTTCTATTTTGGGCG
GACTTGCCCCAGAAAAAGACCAGCCCAAAAGTGCTCAACTTCCTCCAGAAACTTTGGCGACAATGTTGGC
CTGTCTGCAAGCTTGTGCAGGGAGTGTTTCTCAGGAGCTATCAGAAACTATCCTCACCATGGTAGCCAAT
TGCAGTAATGTTATGAATAAGGCCAGACAACCACCACCTGGAGTTATGCCAAAAGGACGTCCTCCTAGTG
CTAGCAGCTTAGATGCCATTTCTCCTGTTCAGATTGACCCTCTTGCTGGAATGACATCTCTTAGTATAGG
TGGTTCAGCTGCCCCTCACACCCAGAGTATGCAGGGTTTTCCTCCAAATTTGGGTTCTGCATTCAGTACC
CCTCAGTCACCAGCAAAAGCATTTCCACCCCTTTCAACCCCCAATCAGACCACTGCATTCAGTGGTATTG
GAGGACTTTCATCACAGCTTCCAGTAGGTGGTCTTGGCACAGGCAGCCTGACTGGTATAGGAACTGGTGC
TCTTGGACTCCCTGCAGTGAATAACGACCCTTTTGTACAGAGGAAACTGGGCACCTCTGGACTGAATCAG
CCTACATTCCAGCAGAGTAAGATGAAACCTTCGGACTTGTCTCAGGTGTGGCCAGAGGCAAACCAGCACT
TTAGTAAAGAGATAGATGATGAAGCAAACAGCTATTTCCAGCGAATATATAATCATCCACCACATCCAAC
CATGTCTGTTGATGAGGTATTAGAAATGCTGCAGAGATTTAAAGACTCTACTATAAAGAGGGAACGAGAA
GTATTTAACTGTATGCTAAGGAACTTGTTTGAAGAATATCGTTTTTTTCCCCAGTATCCTGATAAAGAGT
TACATATAACAGCCTGCCTATTTGGTGGTATAATTGAGAAAGGACTGGTCACTTACATGGCACTAGGTCT
GGCTCTACGATATGTTCTTGAAGCCTTACGCAAGCCTTTTGGATCCAAAATGTATTATTTCGGGATTGCT
GCACTAGATAGATTTAAAAACAGATTGAAGGACTATCCCCAGTATTGTCAGCATTTGGCTTCTATCAGTC
ACTTTATGCAATTTCCACATCATTTACAGGAGTATATTGAGTATGGACAGCAGTCTAGAGATCCTCCTGT
GAAAATGCAAGGCTCTATCACAACCCCTGGAAGTATTGCACTGGCTCAGGCCCAGGCTCAGGCCCAGGTT
CCAGCAAAAGCTCCTCTTGCTGGTCAAGTTAGCACTATGGTAACCACCTCAACAACTACCACTGTTGCTA
AAACGGTTACGGTCACCAGGCCAACTGGAGTCAGCTTTAAGAAAGATGTGCCACCTTCTATTAATACTAC
AAATATAGATACGTTGCTTGTGGCCACAGATCAAACTGAGAGAATTGTGGAGCCCCCAGAAAATATCCAG
GGTAGTAGTGGTATGACACAAAAGGTTGAAGAGCTAAAGGAAACGGTGAAAGAAGAATTTATGCCTTGGG
TTTCACAGTATCTGGTTATGAAGAGAGTCAGTATTGAGCCAAACTTTCATAGCCTGTATTCAAACTTCCT
TGACACGCTGAAGAATCCTGAATTTAACAAGATGGTTCTGAATGAGACCTACAGAAACATTAAAGTGCTC
CTGACCTCTGATAAAGCTGCAGCCAATTTCTCAGATCGTTCTTTGCTGAAGAACTTGGGACATTGGCTAG
GAATGATCACATTAGCTAAAAACAAACCCATCTTACACACTGACTTGGATGTGAAATCATTGCTGCTAGA
GGCTTATGTTAAAGGACAACAAGAATTGCTCTATGTAGTGCCCTTTGTTGCCAAAGTCTTAGAATCTAGC
ATTCGTAGTGTGGTTTTTAGGCCACCAAACCCTTGGACAATGGCAATTATGAATGTATTAGCTGAGCTAC
ATCAGGAGCATGACTTAAAGTTAAACTTGAAGTTTGAAATCGAGGTTCTCTGCAAGAACCTTGCATTAGA
CATCAATGAGCTAAAACCTGGAAACCTCCTAAAGGATAAAGATCGCCTGAAGAATTTAGATGAGCAACTC
TCTGCTCCAAAGAAAGATGTCAAGCAGCCAGAAGAACTCCCTCCCATCACAACCACAACAACTTCTACTA
CACCAGCTACCAACACCACTTGTACAGCCACGGTTCCACCACAGCCACAGTACAGCTACCACGACATCAA
TGTCTATTCCCTTGCGGGCTTGGCACCACACATTACTCTAAATCCAACAATTCCCTTGTTTCAGGCCCAT
CCACAGTTGAAGCAGTGTGTGCGTCAGGCAATTGAACGGGCTGTCCAGGAGCTGGTCCATCCTGTGGTGG
ATCGATCAATTAAGATTGCCATGACTACTTGTGAGCAAGATGTCAGGTCGGATTTTGCCCTGGATTCGGA
GGAATCTCGAATGCGAATAGCAGCTCATCACATGATGCGTAACTTGACAGCTTACATGGCTATGATTACA
TGCGCTGAACCTTTGCTCATGAGCATATCTACCAACTTAAAAAACAGTTTTGCCTCAGCCCTTCGTACTG
CTTCCCCACAACAAAGAGAAATGATGGATCAGGCAGCTGCTCAATTAGCTCAGGACAATTGTGAGTTGGC
TTGCTGTTTTATTCAGAAGACTGCAGTAGAAAAAGCAGGCCCTGAGATGGACAAGAGATTAGCAACTGAA
TTTGAGCTGAGAAAACATGCTAGGCAAGAAGGACGCAGATACTGTGATCCTGTTGTTTTAACATATGCTG
CTGAACGGATGCCAGAGCAAATCAGGCTGAAAGTTGGTGGTGTGGACCCAAAGCAGTTGGCTGTTTACGA
AGAGTTTGCACGCAATGTTCCTGGCTTCTTACCTACAAATGACTTAAGTCAGCCCACGGGATTTTTAGCC
CAGCCCATGAAGCAAGCTTGGGCAACAGATGATGTAGCTCAGATTTATGATAAGTGTATTACAGAACTGG
AGCAACATCTACATGCCATCCCACCAACTTTGGCCATGAACCCTCAAGCTCAGGCTCTTCGAAGTCTCTT
GGAGGTTGTAGTTTTATCTCGAAACTCTCGGGATGCCATAGCTGCTCTTGGATTGCTCCAAAAGGCTGTA
GAGGGCTTACTAGATGCCACAAGTGGTGCTGATGCTGACCTTCTGCTGCGCTACAGGGAATGCCACCTCT
TGGTCCTAAAAGCTCTGCAGGATGGCCGGGCATATGGGTCTCCATGGTGCAACAAACAGATCACAAGGTG
CCTAATTGAATGTCGAGATGAATATAAATATAATGTGGAGGCTGTGGAGCTGCTAATTCGCAATCATTTG
GTTAATATGCAGCAGTATGATCTTCACCTAGCGCAGTCAATGGAGAATGGCTTAAACTACATGGCTGTGG
CATTTGCTATGCAGTTAGTAAAAATCCTGCTGGTGGATGAAAGGAGTGTTGCTCATGTTACTGAGGCAGA
TCTGTTCCACACCATTGAAACCCTCATGAGGATTAATGCTCATTCCAGAGGCAATGCTCCAGAAGGATTG
CCCCAGCTGATGGAAGTAGTGCGATCCAACTATGAAGCAATGATTGATCGTGCTCATGGAGGCCCAAACT
TTATGATGCATTCTGGGATCTCTCAAGCCTCAGAGTATGATGACCCTCCAGGCCTGAGGGAGAAGGCAGA
GTATCTTCTGAGGGAATGGGTGAATCTCTACCATTCAGCAGCAGCTGGCCGCGACAGTACCAAAGCTTTC
TCTGCATTTGTTGGACAGATGCACCAGCAAGGAATACTGAAGACCGATGATCTCATAACAAGGTTCTTTC
GTCTGTGTACTGAAATGTGTGTTGAAATCAGTTACCGTGCTCAGGCTGAGCAGCAGCACAATCCTGCTGC
CAATCCCACCATGATCCGAGCCAAGTGCTATCACAACCTGGATGCCTTTGTTCGACTCATTGCACTGCTC
GTGAAACACTCAGGGGAGGCCACCAACACTGTCACAAAGATTAATCTGCTGAACAAGGTCCTTGGTATAG
TAGTGGGAGTTCTCCTTCAGGATCATGATGTTCGTCAGAGTGAATTTCAGCAACTTCCCTACCATCGAAT
TTTTATCATGCTTCTCTTGGAACTCAATGCACCTGAGCATGTGTTGGAAACCATTAATTTCCAGACACTT
ACAGCTTTCTGCAATACATTCCACATCTTGAGGCCTACCAAAGCTCCTGGCTTTGTATATGCCTGGCTTG
AACTGATTTCCCATCGGATATTTATTGCAAGAATGCTGGCACATACGCCACAGCAGAAGGGGTGGCCTAT
GTATGCACAGCTACTGATTGATTTATTCAAATATTTAGCGCCTTTCCTTAGAAATGTGGAACTCACCAAA
CCTATGCAAATCCTCTACAAGGGCACTTTAAGAGTGCTGCTGGTTCTTTTGCATGATTTCCCAGAGTTCC
TTTGTGATTACCATTATGGGTTCTGTGATGTGATCCCACCTAATTGTATCCAGTTAAGAAATTTGATCCT
GAGTGCCTTTCCAAGAAACATGAGGCTCCCCGACCCATTCACTCCTAATCTAAAGGTGGACATGTTGAGT
GAAATTAACATTGCTCCCCGGATTCTCACCAATTTCACTGGAGTAATGCCACCTCAGTTCAAAAAGGATT
TGGATTCCTATCTTAAAACTCGATCACCAGTCACTTTCCTGTCTGATCTGCGCAGCAACCTACAGGTATC
CAATGAACCTGGGAATCGCTACAACCTCCAGCTCATCAATGCACTGGTGCTCTATGTCGGGACTCAGGCC
ATTGCGCACATCCACAACAAGGGCAGCACACCTTCAATGAGCACCATCACTCACTCAGCACACATGGATA
TCTTCCAGAATTTGGCTGTGGACTTGGACACTGAGGGTCGCTATCTCTTTTTGAATGCAATTGCAAATCA
GCTCCGGTACCCAAATAGCCACACTCACTACTTCAGTTGCACCATGCTGTACCTTTTTGCAGAGGCCAAT
ACGGAAGCCATCCAAGAACAGATCACAAGAGTTCTCTTGGAACGGTTGATTGTAAATAGGCCACATCCTT
GGGGTCTTCTTATTACCTTCATTGAGCTGATTAAAAACCCAGCGTTTAAGTTCTGGAACCATGAATTTGT
ACACTGTGCCCCAGAAATCGAAAAGTTATTCCAGTCGGTCGCACAGTGCTGCATGGGACAGAAGCAGGCC
CAGCAAGTAATGGAAGGGACAGGTGCCAGTTAGCCGCGGGCCCGGGATCCACCGGATCTAGATAACTGAT
CATAATCAGCCATACCACATTTGTAGAGGTTTTACTTGCTTTAAAAAACCTCCCACACCTCCCCCTGAAC
CTGAAACATAAAATGAATGCAATTGTTGTTGTTAACTTGTTTATTGCAGCTTATAATGGTTACAAATAAA
GCAATAGCATCACAAATTTCACAAATAAAGCATTTTTTTCACTGCATTCTAGTTGTGGTTTGTCCAAACT
CATCAATGTATCTTAACGCGTAAATTGTAAGCGTTAATATTTTGTTAAAATTCGCGTTAAATTTTTGTTA
AATCAGCTCATTTTTTAACCAATAGGCCGAAATCGGCAAAATCCCTTATAAATCAAAAGAATAGACCGAG
ATAGGGT
[37 nt withheld, positions 8898-8934]
AAAGAACGTGGACTCCAACGTCAAAGG
[49 nt withheld, positions 8962-9010]
T
[91 nt withheld, positions 9012-9102]
G
[124 nt withheld, positions 9104-9227]
CAGGTGGCACTTTTCGGGGAAATGTGCGCGGAACCCCTATTTGTTTATTTTTCTAAATACATTCAAATAT
GTATCCGCTCATGAGACAATAACCCTGATAAATGCTTCAATAATATTGAAAAAGGAAGAGTCCTGAGGCG
GAAAGAACCAGCTGTGGAATGTGTGTCAGTTAGGGTGTGGAAAGTCCCCAGGCTCCCCAGCAGGCAGAAG
TATGCAAAGCATGCATCTCAATTAGTCAGCAACCAGGTGTGGAAAGTCCCCAGGCTCCCCAGCAGGCAGA
AGTATGCAAAGCATGCATCTCAATTAGTCAGCAACCATAGTCCCGCCCCTAACTCCGCCCATCCCGCCCC
TAACTCCGCCCAGTTCCGCCCATTCTCCGCCCCATGGCTGACTAATTTTTTTTATTTATGCAGAGGCCGA
GGCCGCCTCGGCCTCTGAGCTATTCCAGAAGTAGTGAGGAGGCTTTTTTGGAGGCCTAGGCTTTTGCAAA
GATCGATCAAGAGACAGGATGAGGATCGTTTCGCATGATTGAACAAGATGGATTGCACGCAGGTTCTCCG
GCCGCTTGGGTGGAGAGGCTATTCGGCTATGACTGGGCACAACAGACAATCGGCTGCTCTGATGCCGCCG
TGTTCCGGCTGTCAGCGCAGGGGCGCCCGGTTCTTTTTGTCAAGACCGACCTGTCCGGTGCCCTGAATGA
ACTGCAAGACGAGGCAGCGCGGCTATCGTGGCTGGCCACGACGGGCGTTCCTTGCGCAGCTGTGCTCGAC
GTTGTCACTGAAGCGGGAAGGGACTGGCTGCTATTGGGCGAAGTGCCGGGGCAGGATCTCCTGTCATCTC
ACCTTGCTCCTGCCGAGAAAGTATCCATCATGGCTGATGCAATGCGGCGGCTGCATACGCTTGATCCGGC
TACCTGCCCATTCGACCACCAAGCGAAACATCGCATCGAGCGAGCACGTACTCGGATGGAAGCCGGTCTT
GTCGATCAGGATGATCTGGACGAAGAGCATCAGGGGCTCGCGCCAGCCGAACTGTTCGCCAGGCTCAAGG
CGAGCATGCCCGACGGCGAGGATCTCGTCGTGACCCATGGCGATGCCTGCTTGCCGAATATCATGGTGGA
AAATGGCCGCTTTTCTGGATTCATCGACTGTGGCCGGCTGGGTGTGGCGGACCGCTATCAGGACATAGCG
TTGGCTACCCGTGATATTGCTGAAGAGCTTGGCGGCGAATGGGCTGACCGCTTCCTCGTGCTTTACGGTA
TCGCCGCTCCCGATTCGCAGCGCATCGCCTTCTATCGCCTTCTTGACGAGTTCTTCTGAGCGGGACTCTG
GGGTTCGAAATGACCGACCAAGCGACGCCCAACCTGCCATCACGAGATTTCGATTCCACCGCCGCCTTCT
ATGAAAGGTTGGGCTTCGGAATCGTTTTCCGGGACGCCGGCTGGATGATCCTCCAGCGCGGGGATCTCAT
GCTGGAGTTCTTCGCCCACCCTAGGGGGAGGCTAACTGAAACACGGAAGGAGACAATACCGGAAGGAACC
CGCGCTATGACGGCAATAAAAAGACAGAATAAAACGCACGGTGTTGGGTCGTTTGTTCATAAACGCGGGG
TTCGGTCCCAGGGCTGGCACTCTGTCGATACCCCACCGAGACCCCATTGGGGCCAATACGCCCGCGTTTC
TTCCTTTTCCCCACCCCACCCCCCAAGTTCGGGTGAAGGCCCAGGGCTCGCAGCCAACGTCGGGGCGGCA
GGCCCTGCCATAGCCTCAGGTTACTCATATATACTTTAGATTGATTTAAAACTTCATTTTTAATTTAAAA
GGATCTAGGTGAAGATCCTTTTTGATAATCTCATGACCAAAATCCCTTAACGTGAGTTTTCGTTCCACTG
AGCGTCAGACCCCGTAGAAAAGATCAAAGGATCTTCTTGAGATCCTTTTTTTCTGCGCGTAATCTGCTGC
TTGCAAACAAAAAAACCACCGCTACCAGCGGTGGTTTGTTTGCCGGATCAAGAGCTACCAACTCTTTTTC
CGAAGGTAACTGGCTTCAGCAGAGCGCAGATACCAAATACTGTCCTTCTAGTGTAGCCGTAGTTAGGCCA
CCACTTCAAGAACTCTGTAGCACCGCCTACATACCTCGCTCTGCTAATCCTGTTACCAGTGGCTGCTGCC
AGTGGCGATAAGTCGTGTCTTACCGGGTTGGACTCAAGACGATAGTTACCGGATAAGGCGCAGCGGTCGG
GCTGAACGGGGGGTTCGTGCACACAGCCCAGCTTGGAGCGAACGACCTACACCGAACTGAGATACCTACA
GCGTGAGCTATGAGAAAGCGCCACGCTTCCCGAAGGGAGAAAGGCGGACAGGTATCCGGTAAGCGGCAGG
GTCGGAACAGGAGAGCGCACGAGGGAGCTTCCAGGGGGAAACGCCTGGTATCTTTATAGTCCTGTCGGGT
TTCGCCACCTCTGACTTGAGCGTCGATTTTTGTGATGCTCGTCAGGGGGGCGGAGCCTATGGAAAAACGC
CAGCAACGCGGCCTTTTTACGGTTCCTGGCCTTTTGCTGGCCTTTTGCTCACATGTTCTTTCCTGCGTTA
TCCCCTGATTCTGTGGATAACCGTATTACCGCCATGCAT
Features (pLannotate 1.2.2; 17 found; start..end, strand, type, name):
     61..364     +  enhancer       CMV enhancer: human cytomegalovirus immediate early enhancer
    365..568     +  promoter       CMV promoter: human cytomegalovirus (CMV) immediate early promoter
    564..597     +  LTR            5' LTR (truncated) (fragment): truncated 5' long terminal repeat (LTR) from HIV-1
    613..631     +  promoter       T7 promoter: promoter for bacteriophage T7 RNA polymerase
    665..1381    +  CDS            EGFP: EGFP is a basic (constitutively fluorescent) green fluorescent protein published in 1996, derived from Aequorea victoria. It is reported to be a rapidly-maturing weak dimer with moderate acid sensitivity.
   1382..1402    +  misc_feature   MCS (fragment): multiple cloning site
   1403..8500    +  CDS            CNOT1: CNOT1_HUMAN - Also known as CDC39, KIAA1007, NOT1. Experimental evidence at protein level: Swiss-Prot protein existence level 1. Scaffolding component of the CCR4-NOT complex which is one of the major cellular mRNA deadenylases and is linked to various cellular processes including bulk mRNA degradation, miRNA-mediated repression, translational repression during translational initiation and general transcription regulation. Additional complex functions may be a consequence of its influence on mRNA expression. Its scaffolding function implies its interaction with the catalytic complex module and
   8504..8525    +  misc_feature   MCS (fragment): multiple cloning site
   8537..8621    +  CDS            large T antigen (fragment): large T antigen from SV40 (simian virus 40)
   8644..8765    +  polyA_signal   SV40 poly(A) signal: SV40 polyadenylation signal
   8799..9227    -  rep_origin     f1 ori (sequence partly withheld): f1 bacteriophage origin of replication; arrow indicates direction of (+) strand synthesis
   9254..9358    +  promoter       AmpR promoter: bla
   9360..9717    +  promoter       SV40 promoter: SV40 enhancer and early promoter
   9752..10546   +  CDS            NeoR/KanR: aminoglycoside phosphotransferase from Tn5; aph(3')-II (or nptII); confers resistance to neomycin, kanamycin, and G418 (Geneticin®)
  10567..10719   +  CDS            ble (fragment): BLE_KLEPN - Experimental evidence at protein level: Swiss-Prot protein existence level 1. Binding protein with a strong affinity to the bleomycin family of antibiotics. Binds to CL990; an antimitotic-antibiotic compound. From Klebsiella pneumoniae.
  10778..10825   +  polyA_signal   HSV TK poly(A) signal: herpes simplex virus thymidine kinase polyadenylation signal (Cole and Stacy, 1985)
  11154..11742   +  rep_origin     ori: high-copy-number ColE1/pMB1/pBR322/pUC origin of replication
