[The description below was written by a language model from this plasmid's Addgene catalogue record and pLannotate feature annotations shown in this document.]
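Description:
pT7-EGFP-C1-HsNot1iso1-del1097-1110-IKGRQtoDSYAA-shRNAres_W is an 11,856 nt mammalian expression plasmid encoding human CNOT1 (isoform 1), the scaffold subunit of the CCR4-NOT deadenylase complex, fused at its N-terminus to EGFP. The catalogue lists the backbone as unknown, but the name and the annotated features fit an EGFP-C1-style layout with an added T7 promoter. The CMV immediate early enhancer and promoter drive transcription in mammalian cells. A bacteriophage T7 promoter sits just upstream of the EGFP coding sequence and could allow transcription by T7 RNA polymerase. EGFP is followed by a short multiple cloning site remnant, the roughly 7.1 kb CNOT1 open reading frame, and an SV40 polyadenylation signal. The short "HIV-1 LTR", "large T antigen" and "ble" fragments in the table are probably incidental annotation matches to backbone sequence rather than functional elements.

The plasmid is propagated in bacteria through a high-copy ColE1/pUC-type origin and also carries an f1 origin. A single NeoR/KanR cassette is preceded by both a bacterial (bla) promoter and the SV40 early promoter and ends with the HSV TK poly(A) signal, so it gives kanamycin resistance in E. coli and can support G418 selection in mammalian cells.

The insert name indicates a deletion of residues 1097–1110, an IKGRQ-to-DSYAA substitution, and an shRNA-resistant coding sequence. The record also notes ten silent changes and two non-silent changes (N605S, K759M) relative to the reference transcript. shRNA resistance suggests use in complementation experiments, where the tagged mutant is expressed while endogenous CNOT1 is knocked down. The associated publication concerns the DDX6–CNOT1 complex and CNOT9 in miRNA-mediated silencing, but the record does not state which interaction these mutations are meant to disrupt. The depositor sequence may be theoretical rather than fully verified.
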