Addgene plasmid #147897: pT7-EGFP-C1-HsNot1iso1-del1097-1110-IKGRQtoDSYAA-shRNAres_W
Purpose: Mammalian Expression of HsNot1iso1-del1097-1110-IKGRQtoDSYAA-shRNAres
Depositing lab: Elisa Izaurralde. Depositing organization: Max Planck Institute for Developmental Biology. Publication: A DDX6-CNOT1 complex and W-binding pockets in CNOT9 reveal direct links between miRNA target recognition and silencing. Chen Y, Boland A, Kuzuoglu-Ozturk D, Bawankar P, Loh B, Chang CT, Weichenrieder O, Izaurralde E. Mol Cell. 2014 Jun 5;54(5):737-50. doi: 10.1016/j.molcel.2014.03.034. Epub 2014 Apr 24. PubMed 24768540.
Backbone
  Vector backbone: Unknown
  Vector type: Mammalian Expression
Growth in bacteria
  Bacterial resistance: Kanamycin, 50 μg/mL
  Growth temperature: 37°C
  Growth strain: DH5alpha
  Copy number: High Copy
Gene/Insert
  Gene/Insert name: HsNot1iso1-del1097-1110-IKGRQtoDSYAA-shRNAres
  Species: H. sapiens (human)
  Mutation: 10 silent mutations and two non silent N605S, K759M compared to the sequence given by NCBI: NM_001103772.2.
  Entrez Gene: CNOT1 (a.k.a. AD-005, CDC39, HPE12, NOT1, NOT1H, VIBOS)
  Cloning method: Unknown
Terms and licenses: Academic/Nonprofit Terms; Industry Terms: Not Available to Industry
Depositor comments: Plasmids from this collection were made available to the research community and donated after the lab closed. Please note that the sequence provided by the depositing laboratory may be theoretical/predicted or based on Sanger sequencing results. There may be discrepancies between sequencing results obtained by Addgene and the depositor sequence. If an Addgene verified sequence is not available, please contact before placing your order to request that our lab fully sequence the plasmid.
How to cite: pT7-EGFP-C1-HsNot1iso1-del1097-1110-IKGRQtoDSYAA-shRNAres_W was a gift from Elisa Izaurralde (Addgene plasmid # 147897 ; http://n2t.net/addgene:147897 ; RRID:Addgene_147897)
